Addgene plasmid #100488: pCMV_mEm_4GS_LF82_776
Purpose: Mammalian expression of E. coli LF82_776 CDS fused to mEmerald
Depositing lab: Alan Huett. Depositing organization: University of Nottingham. Publication: A multi-phenotypic imaging screen to identify bacterial effectors by exogenous expression in a HeLa cell line. Collins A, Huett A. Sci Data. 2018 May 15;5:180081. doi: 10.1038/sdata.2018.81. PubMed 29762554.
Backbone
  Vector backbone: pCMV
  Backbone size w/o insert (bp): 4502
  Vector type: Mammalian Expression
Growth in bacteria
  Bacterial resistance: Ampicillin, 100 μg/mL
  Growth temperature: 37°C
  Growth strain: XL1 Blue
  Copy number: High Copy
Gene/Insert
  Gene/Insert name: LF82_776
  Insert size (bp): 450
  Promoter: CMV
  Tag / fusion protein: mEmerald (N terminal on backbone)
  Cloning method: Ligation Independent Cloning
  Sequencing primers: 5′ ACTTCTGCTCTAAAAGCTGCGG; 3′ CACTGCATTCTAGTTGTGGTTTGTC
Terms and licenses: Academic/Nonprofit Terms; Industry Terms: Not Available to Industry
How to cite: pCMV_mEm_4GS_LF82_776 was a gift from Alan Huett (Addgene plasmid # 100488 ; http://n2t.net/addgene:100488 ; RRID:Addgene_100488)
