[The description below was written by a language model from this plasmid's Addgene catalogue record and pLannotate feature annotations shown in this document.]
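Description:
pCMV_mEm_4GS_LF82_776 is a mammalian expression plasmid of about 4.95 kb, built on a pCMV backbone, that produces a coding sequence from E. coli strain LF82 (LF82_776, roughly 450 bp) as a fusion to the green fluorescent protein mEmerald. It is propagated in E. coli through a high-copy ColE1/pUC-type origin and selected with ampicillin via the β-lactamase gene and its native promoter. The backbone also carries short remnants of pUC/pBR322-derived sequence (lac promoter and operator, and fragments of lacI, lacZα, rop and bom), which appear to be cloning leftovers rather than functional parts. No mammalian selection marker is annotated, which suggests transient use.

The expression cassette spans the plasmid's numbering origin. The human CMV immediate-early enhancer and promoter drive transcription through a modified SV40 intron, which generally aids mRNA processing and expression, into the mEmerald open reading frame. The bacterial insert follows, placed by ligation-independent cloning so that mEmerald sits at the N terminus. The "4GS" in the name probably denotes a glycine-serine linker between the two, although the record does not define it. An SV40 polyadenylation signal ends the transcript. The automated annotation labels part of the insert region as a fragment resembling the isomerase derI from Pectobacterium. This is a homology hit within LF82_776, not a stated identity, and the record gives no function for the protein. The short "TRE3GV" match at the start is most likely shared promoter-proximal sequence, not a Tet-responsive element.

The plasmid comes from a collection made for an imaging screen in which candidate bacterial effectors were expressed in HeLa cells. The fluorescent tag reveals the protein's localisation and marks the expressing cells for phenotypic scoring.
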