Features (pLannotate 1.2.2; 18 found; start..end, strand, type, name):
      1..19      +  promoter       TRE3GV promoter (fragment): 3rd-generation Tet-responsive promoter that can be activated by binding of Tet-On® 3G, optimized for retroviral and lentiviral vectors
    128..224     +  intron         SV40 intron: modified SV40 intron with splice donor and acceptor sites
    285..1001    +  CDS            mEmerald: mEmerald is a basic (constitutively fluorescent) green fluorescent protein published in 1998, derived from Aequorea victoria. It is reported to be a very rapidly-maturing monomer with moderate acid sensitivity.
   1173..1379    +  CDS            derI (fragment): DERI_PECAS - Experimental evidence at protein level: Swiss-Prot protein existence level 1. Involved in catabolism of D-apiose. Catalyzes the isomerization of D-erythrulose 4-phosphate to D-erythrose 4-phosphate. From Pectobacterium atrosepticum (strain SCRI 1043 / ATCC BAA-672) (Erwinia carotovora subsp. atroseptica).
   1547..1681    -  polyA_signal   SV40 poly(A) signal: SV40 polyadenylation signal
   1816..1832    -  protein_bind   lac operator: The lac repressor binds to the lac operator to inhibit transcription in E. coli. This inhibition can be relieved by adding lactose or isopropyl-β-D-thiogalactopyranoside (IPTG). lac repressor encoded by lacI
   1840..1870    -  promoter       lac promoter: promoter for the E. coli lac operon
   1885..1906    -  protein_bind   CAP binding site: CAP binding activates transcription in the presence of cAMP. E. coli catabolite activator protein
   1919..2011    -  CDS            lacI (fragment): lac repressor; lacI; The lac repressor binds to the lac operator to inhibit transcription in E. coli. This inhibition can be relieved by adding lactose or isopropyl-β-D-thiogalactopyranoside (IPTG).
   2194..2782    -  rep_origin     ori: high-copy-number ColE1/pMB1/pBR322/pUC origin of replication
   2953..3813    -  CDS            AmpR: β-lactamase; bla; confers resistance to ampicillin, carbenicillin, and related antibiotics
   3814..3918    -  promoter       AmpR promoter: bla
   4013..4048    +  CDS            rop (fragment): Rop protein, which maintains plasmids at low copy number; rop
   4150..4249    +  misc_feature   bom (fragment): basis of mobility region from pBR322
   4255..4410    -  CDS            lacZα (fragment): LacZα fragment of β-galactosidase; lacZ fragment
   4416..4436    -  misc_feature   MCS (fragment): pUC18/19 multiple cloning site
   4435..4738    +  enhancer       CMV enhancer: human cytomegalovirus immediate early enhancer
   4739..4942    +  promoter       CMV promoter: human cytomegalovirus (CMV) immediate early promoter
>Addgene plasmid #100488 | pCMV_mEm_4GS_LF82_776 | addgene full sequence | sequence record 210528 | Addgene NGS Result
ACCGTCAGATCGCCTGGAGACGCCATCCACGCTGTTTTGACCTCCATAGAAGACACCGGGACCGATCCAG
CCTCCGGACTCTAGAGGATCCGGTACTAGAGGAACTGAAAAACCAGAAAGTTAACTGGTAAGTTTAGTCT
TTTTGTCTTTTATTTCAGGTCCCGGATCCGGTGGTGGTGCAAATCAAAGAACTGCTCCTCAGTGGATGTT
GCCTTTACTTCTAGGCCTGTACGGAAGTGTTACTTCTGCTCTAAAAGCTGCGGAATTGTACCCGCGGGCC
CACCATGGTGAGCAAGGGCGAGGAGCTGTTCACCGGGGTGGTGCCCATCCTGGTCGAGCTGGACGGCGAC
GTAAACGGCCACAAGTTCAGCGTGTCCGGCGAGGGCGAGGGCGATGCCACCTACGGCAAGCTGACCCTGA
AGTTCATCTGCACCACCGGCAAGCTGCCCGTGCCCTGGCCCACCCTCGTGACCACCTTGACCTACGGCGT
GCAGTGCTTCGCCCGCTACCCCGACCACATGAAGCAGCACGACTTCTTCAAGTCCGCCATGCCCGAAGGC
TACGTCCAGGAGCGCACCATCTTCTTCAAGGACGACGGCAACTACAAGACCCGCGCCGAGGTGAAGTTCG
AGGGCGACACCCTGGTGAACCGCATCGAGCTGAAGGGCATCGACTTCAAGGAGGACGGCAACATCCTGGG
GCACAAGCTGGAGTACAACTACAACAGCCACAAGGTCTATATCACCGCCGACAAGCAGAAGAACGGCATC
AAGGTGAACTTCAAGACCCGCCACAACATCGAGGACGGCAGCGTGCAGCTCGCCGACCACTACCAGCAGA
ACACCCCCATCGGCGACGGCCCCGTGCTGCTGCCCGACAACCACTACCTGAGCACCCAGTCCAAGCTGAG
CAAAGACCCCAACGAGAAGCGCGATCACATGGTCCTGCTGGAGTTCGTGACCGCCGCCGGGATCACTCTC
GGCATGGACGAGCTGTACAAGCGAATTGGTGGAGGGGGCGGTTCCGGTGGCGGAGGTTCCCGAATTCGTC
GACGGAGATCTGATATGGAGATCGTGTACGATCCCGTCATATGTAAGGAACAAGGTGTCAATAACTTCGC
GCGTCTGGCCGACGAAATGGCAGGCATTATTCAACGCGATGAGTGCCGTCTGGGAATTTACATTTGTGGG
ACTGGCATTGGCTTTACTTGTCAGATCAACAAACACTGGGGCATAAGAGCCGTTGCGGTTACTAACCCCT
ACTCCGCAAAGCGGGCGCGACTCAGCAATAACGCACAAGTTATTGGACTGGGTTGCCGGGTCAACGATCT
CGAATACAGCAAAATGATTGTCGATGCATGGTTGGATAACCCATTCGACTTCACCACCGCCAGAGAAAAT
TCTAAAAAGAACTTACTGGAAGCTGAACGTAACGATAATGCATTGCTGGTTAAGCCCGCTGATGTACGCT
GGAATATGGGTTTCCGACCAGATGATGAAAAATCTGAGGGTTGAATCGGTACCCTCGAGAAGCTTGCGGC
CGCGGGGATCCAGACATGATAAGATACATTGATGAGTTTGGACAAACCACAACTAGAATGCAGTGAAAAA
AATGCTTTATTTGTGAAATTTGTGATGCTATTGCTTTATTTGTAACCATTATAAGCTGCAATAAACAAGT
TAACAACAACAATTGCATTCATTTTATGTTTCAGGTTCAGGGGGAGGTGTGGGAGGTTTTTTCGGATCCT
CTAGAGTCGATCTGCAGGCATGCTAGCTTGGCGTAATCATGGTCATAGCTGTTTCCTGTGTGAAATTGTT
ATCCGCTCACAATTCCACACAACATACGAGCCGGAAGCATAAAGTGTAAAGCCTGGGGTGCCTAATGAGT
GAGCTAACTCACATTAATTGCGTTGCGCTCACTGCCCGCTTTCCAGTCGGGAAACCTGTCGTGCCAGCTG
CATTAATGAATCGGCCAACGCGCGGGGAGAGGCGGTTTGCGTATTGGGCGCTCTTCCGCTTCCTCGCTCA
CTGACTCGCTGCGCTCGGTCGTTCGGCTGCGGCGAGCGGTATCAGCTCACTCAAAGGCGGTAATACGGTT
ATCCACAGAATCAGGGGATAACGCAGGAAAGAACATGTGAGCAAAAGGCCAGCAAAAGGCCAGGAACCGT
AAAAAGGCCGCGTTGCTGGCGTTTTTCCATAGGCTCCGCCCCCCTGACGAGCATCACAAAAATCGACGCT
CAAGTCAGAGGTGGCGAAACCCGACAGGACTATAAAGATACCAGGCGTTTCCCCCTGGAAGCTCCCTCGT
GCGCTCTCCTGTTCCGACCCTGCCGCTTACCGGATACCTGTCCGCCTTTCTCCCTTCGGGAAGCGTGGCG
CTTTCTCATAGCTCACGCTGTAGGTATCTCAGTTCGGTGTAGGTCGTTCGCTCCAAGCTGGGCTGTGTGC
ACGAACCCCCCGTTCAGCCCGACCGCTGCGCCTTATCCGGTAACTATCGTCTTGAGTCCAACCCGGTAAG
ACACGACTTATCGCCACTGGCAGCAGCCACTGGTAACAGGATTAGCAGAGCGAGGTATGTAGGCGGTGCT
ACAGAGTTCTTGAAGTGGTGGCCTAACTACGGCTACACTAGAAGAACAGTATTTGGTATCTGCGCTCTGC
TGAAGCCAGTTACCTTCGGAAAAAGAGTTGGTAGCTCTTGATCCGGCAAACAAACCACCGCTGGTAGCGG
TGGTTTTTTTGTTTGCAAGCAGCAGATTACGCGCAGAAAAAAAGGATCTCAAGAAGATCCTTTGATCTTT
TCTACGGGGTCTGACGCTCAGTGGAACGAAAACTCACGTTAAGGGATTTTGGTCATGAGATTATCAAAAA
GGATCTTCACCTAGATCCTTTTAAATTAAAAATGAAGTTTTAAATCAATCTAAAGTATATATGAGTAAAC
TTGGTCTGACAGTTACCAATGCTTAATCAGTGAGGCACCTATCTCAGCGATCTGTCTATTTCGTTCATCC
ATAGTTGCCTGACTCCCCGTCGTGTAGATAACTACGATACGGGAGGGCTTACCATCTGGCCCCAGTGCTG
CAATGATACCGCGAGACCCACGCTCACCGGCTCCAGATTTATCAGCAATAAACCAGCCAGCCGGAAGGGC
CGAGCGCAGAAGTGGTCCTGCAACTTTATCCGCCTCCATCCAGTCTATTAATTGTTGCCGGGAAGCTAGA
GTAAGTAGTTCGCCAGTTAATAGTTTGCGCAACGTTGTTGCCATTGCTACAGGCATCGTGGTGTCACGCT
CGTCGTTTGGTATGGCTTCATTCAGCTCCGGTTCCCAACGATCAAGGCGAGTTACATGATCCCCCATGTT
GTGCAAAAAAGCGGTTAGCTCCTTCGGTCCTCCGATCGTTGTCAGAAGTAAGTTGGCCGCAGTGTTATCA
CTCATGGTTATGGCAGCACTGCATAATTCTCTTACTGTCATGCCATCCGTAAGATGCTTTTCTGTGACTG
GTGAGTACTCAACCAAGTCATTCTGAGAATAGTGTATGCGGCGACCGAGTTGCTCTTGCCCGGCGTCAAT
ACGGGATAATACCGCGCCACATAGCAGAACTTTAAAAGTGCTCATCATTGGAAAACGTTCTTCGGGGCGA
AAACTCTCAAGGATCTTACCGCTGTTGAGATCCAGTTCGATGTAACCCACTCGTGCACCCAACTGATCTT
CAGCATCTTTTACTTTCACCAGCGTTTCTGGGTGAGCAAAAACAGGAAGGCAAAATGCCGCAAAAAAGGG
AATAAGGGCGACACGGAAATGTTGAATACTCATACTCTTCCTTTTTCAATATTATTGAAGCATTTATCAG
GGTTATTGTCTCATGAGCGGATACATATTTGAATGTATTTAGAAAAATAAACAAATAGGGGTTCCGCGCA
CATTTCCCCGAAAAGTGCCACCTGACGTCTAAGAAACCATTATTATCATGACATTAACCTATAAAAATAG
GCGTATCACGAGGCCCTTTCGTCTCGCGCGTTTCGGTGATGACGGTGAAAACCTCTGACACATGCAGCTC
CCGGAGACGGTCACAGCTTGTCTGTAAGCGGATGCCGGGAGCAGACAAGCCCGTCAGGGCGCGTCAGCGG
GTGTTGGCGGGTGTCGGGGCTGGCTTAACTATGCGGCATCAGAGCAGATTGTACTGAGAGTGCACCATAT
GCGGTGTGAAATACCGCACAGATGCGTAAGGAGAAAATACCGCATCAGGCGCCATTCGCCATTCAGGCTG
CGCAACTGTTGGGAAGGGCGATCGGTGCGGGCCTCTTCGCTATTACGCCAGCTGGCGAAAGGGGGATGTG
CTGCAAGGCGATTAAGTTGGGTAACGCCAGGGTTTTCCCAGTCACGACGTTGTAAAACGACGGCCAGTGA
GTTCGAGCTTGCATGCCTGCAGGTCGTTACATAACTTACGGTAAATGGCCCGCCTGGCTGACCGCCCAAC
GACCCCCGCCCATTGACGTCAATAATGACGTATGTTCCCATAGTAACGCCAATAGGGACTTTCCATTGAC
GTCAATGGGTGGAGTATTTACGGTAAACTGCCCACTTGGCAGTACATCAAGTGTATCATATGCCAAGTAC
GCCCCCTATTGACGTCAATGACGGTAAATGGCCCGCCTGGCATTATGCCCAGTACATGACCTTATGGGAC
TTTCCTACTTGGCAGTACATCTACGTATTAGTCATCGCTATTACCATGGTGATGCGGTTTTGGCAGTACA
TCAATGGGCGTGGATAGCGGTTTGACTCACGGGGATTTCCAAGTCTCCACCCCATTGACGTCAATGGGAG
TTTGTTTTGGCACCAAAATCAACGGGACTTTCCAAAATGTCGTAACAACTCCGCCCCATTGACGCAAATG
GGCGGTAGGCGTGTACGGTGGGAGGTCTATATAAGCAGAGCTCGTTTAGTGA
